>Addgene plasmid #42291 | pRK5-mWnt16 | addgene partial sequence | sequence record 61364 | SV40pA-R  5'-GAAATTTGTGATGCTATTGC-3'
TTGGGCCATGGCGGCCAAGCTCGGGCCCCCCCTCGAGGTCGACTTACTTACACGTGTGGACATCGGTCAT
ACTTTCACACCTCCTGCAGCGGACGTAGCAGCACCAGATAAACTTACACTCACACCTCTCCACGTGCCTG
ACTACATGGGTGTTGTAGCCTCGGCCACAGCAGAGGAGGTTACAGCCATCTGCGCCTCCTGATGTCCGGT
TGCACTCTCTGCCCTGGGTCCCAGGAATCCCCAGTTTCTTGTTCTCCACGCAGTAGTTGGGAGACTTATG
AACGTACAGCAAGTCATCCTTGAGAATGGGGGTCTGCCTCTGGTCTTTTTCTCTCCTGCGCATTTTCCTC
TTGGTTTTGTCTGAGATCTGGATGCTGTTTTCATATTTATCCTTTAAAAAATGCCCAATCTTTTCAAAAG
AAGACATAGTTTTCCAGCAGGTTTTCACAGCACAGGAGCCGGAAACTCCGTGGCAGCGGCAGTCCACAGA
CATTAACTTGGCGACAGCCTGCCGCCCCGCTTCGTTGTTGTGTAGATTCATGGCTAGCAGGACTCTGCTT
TCTTTTCCTGTGGTGTTTCTGATGGGAAGATCTAGAAACTTTCTGCTGAACCACATGCCGTACTGGACAT
CATCCGAGCATCCTCCCCAGTGCCAGCCTTCACTTGGTGAGCCACCATTCTGCAAGGTGGTGTCACAGGA
ACATTCGGTCATGTTGCCTGCACTGCATGACCTGGTGACAGAGTGCACCAGGCCCGCTGCCATGATGGCA
TAAATGAATGCTGTCTCCTTGGTGCCGCTACTC
