[The description below was written by a language model from this plasmid's Addgene catalogue record.]
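Description:
pRK5-mWnt16 is a mammalian expression plasmid built on the pRK5 backbone and carrying the mouse (M. musculus) Wnt16 gene as its insert. It is propagated in E. coli under ampicillin selection; the record lists the copy number as unknown and names no origin of replication. No feature table accompanies the entry, so the regulatory elements are not explicitly documented. pRK5 vectors generally drive inserts from a CMV immediate-early promoter, but the record itself does not state the promoter. The listed sequencing primers, SP6 at the 5′ end and a reverse primer in the SV40 polyadenylation region at the 3′ end, imply that the insert lies between an SP6 promoter site and an SV40 poly(A) signal. That signal would provide transcript 3′-end processing in mammalian cells. No epitope tags, fusion partners, reporters or mammalian selection markers are recorded, and the cloning method is given as unknown. The record also does not say whether the insert is the full-length coding sequence.

Wnt16 encodes a member of the Wnt family of secreted, lipid-modified signalling glycoproteins, which act through Frizzled receptors. The plasmid is associated with a study of redundant Frizzled 2 and Frizzled 7 function in convergent extension and in closure of the ventricular septum and palate in the mouse. This context suggests that it served as a reagent for expressing a defined Wnt ligand in transfected mammalian cells, for example to test ligand–receptor signalling. The precise experimental use is not stated in the record.
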