Addgene plasmid #42291: pRK5-mWnt16
Depositing lab: Chris Garcia & Jeremy Nathans. Depositing organization: Johns Hopkins University and School of Medicine. Publication: Frizzled 2 and frizzled 7 function redundantly in convergent extension and closure of the ventricular septum and palate: evidence for a network of interacting genes. Yu H, Ye X, Guo N, Nathans J. Development. 2012 Dec 1;139(23):4383-94. doi: 10.1242/dev.083352. Epub 2012 Oct 24. PubMed 23095888.
Backbone
  Vector backbone: pRK5
  Vector type: Mammalian Expression
Growth in bacteria
  Bacterial resistance: Ampicillin, 100 μg/mL
  Growth temperature: 37°C
  Growth strain: DH5alpha
  Copy number: Unknown
Gene/Insert
  Gene/Insert name: Wnt16
  Species: M. musculus (mouse)
  Entrez Gene: Wnt16 (a.k.a. E130309I19Rik)
  Cloning method: Unknown
  Sequencing primers: 5′ SP6; 3′ SV40pA-R
Terms and licenses: Academic/Nonprofit Terms; Industry Terms: Not Available to Industry
How to cite: pRK5-mWnt16 was a gift from Chris Garcia & Jeremy Nathans (Addgene plasmid # 42291 ; http://n2t.net/addgene:42291 ; RRID:Addgene_42291)
